Addgene plasmid #78359: pNX3a-HA3
Purpose: fission yeast epitope tagging
Depositing lab: Kazunori Tomita. Depositing organization: University College London. Publication: Sequential and counter-selectable cassettes for fission yeast. Amelina H, Moiseeva V, Collopy LC, Pearson SR, Armstrong CA, Tomita K. BMC Biotechnol. 2016 Nov 8;16(1):76. 10.1186/s12896-016-0307-4 PubMed 27825338.
Backbone
  Vector backbone: pFA6a-kanMX6
  Selectable markers: Neomycin (select with G418)
Growth in bacteria
  Bacterial resistance: Ampicillin, 100 μg/mL
  Growth temperature: 37°C
  Growth strain: DH5alpha
  Copy number: High Copy
Gene/Insert 1
  Gene/Insert name: 3xHA
Gene/Insert 2
  Gene/Insert name: kanMX6
  Species: S. cerevisiae (budding yeast), S. pombe (fission yeast)
Terms and licenses: Academic/Nonprofit Terms; Industry Terms: Not Available to Industry
How to cite: pNX3a-HA3 was a gift from Kazunori Tomita (Addgene plasmid # 78359 ; http://n2t.net/addgene:78359 ; RRID:Addgene_78359)
