[The description below was written by a language model from this plasmid's Addgene catalogue record and pLannotate feature annotations shown in this document.]
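Description:
pNX3a-HA3 is a 4,112 bp template plasmid for epitope tagging of genes in fission yeast (Schizosaccharomyces pombe), built on the pFA6a-kanMX6 backbone. It is propagated in E. coli as a high-copy plasmid through a ColE1/pUC-type origin and selected with ampicillin via the β-lactamase gene and its native promoter. Short remnants of the pBR322 rop and bom regions and an SP6 promoter are also annotated; these are backbone carry-overs rather than functional parts of the tagging module. No yeast replication origin is annotated, consistent with a plasmid that serves as a source of an integrating cassette rather than being maintained episomally in yeast.

The payload is a compact tagging module arranged in one orientation: a 3xHA coding segment (three tandem haemagglutinin epitopes), followed by the S. cerevisiae ADH1 transcription terminator, then the kanMX marker, which confers G418 resistance in yeast. No promoter sits upstream of the tag. This fits the pFA6a-style design, in which the cassette is typically amplified with primers carrying homology to the target locus and integrated by homologous recombination. The HA tag is thereby fused in frame to the C-terminus of the endogenous gene, expression stays under the native promoter, and the ADH1 terminator supplies the 3' end. Integrants are selected on G418, and the tagged protein can then be detected or immunoprecipitated with anti-HA antibodies. The associated publication concerns sequential and counter-selectable cassettes for fission yeast, but the record does not specify what distinguishes this plasmid from the parental pFA6a tagging vector.
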