Features (pLannotate 1.2.2; 9 found; start..end, strand, type, name):
     70..105     +  CDS            rop (fragment): Rop protein, which maintains plasmids at low copy number; rop
    207..258     +  misc_feature   bom (fragment): basis of mobility region from pBR322
    321..339     +  promoter       SP6 promoter: promoter for bacteriophage SP6 RNA polymerase
    409..498     +  CDS            3xHA: three tandem HA epitope tags
    531..718     +  terminator     ADH1 terminator: S. cerevisiae ADH1; transcription terminator for the S. cerevisiae alcohol dehydrogenase 1 (ADH1) gene
    777..2133    +  gene           kanMX: yeast selectable marker conferring kanamycin resistance (Wach et al., 1994)
   2363..2951    -  rep_origin     ori: high-copy-number ColE1/pMB1/pBR322/pUC origin of replication
   3122..3982    -  CDS            AmpR: β-lactamase; bla; confers resistance to ampicillin, carbenicillin, and related antibiotics
   3983..4087    -  promoter       AmpR promoter: bla
>Addgene plasmid #78359 | pNX3a-HA3 | depositor full sequence | sequence record 146281 | pNX3a-HA3 sequence 4112 bps
GACGTCTAAGAAACCATTATTATCATGACATTAACCTATAAAAATAGGCGTATCACGAGGCCCTTTCGTC
TCGCGCGTTTCGGTGATGACGGTGAAAACCTCTGACACATGCAGCTCCCGGAGACGGTCACAGCTTGTCT
GTAAGCGGATGCCGGGAGCAGACAAGCCCGTCAGGGCGCGTCAGCGGGTGTTGGCGGGTGTCGGGGCTGG
CTTAACTATGCGGCATCAGAGCAGATTGTACTGAGAGTGCACCATATGGACATATTGTCGTTAGAACGCG
GCTACAATTAATACATAACCTTATGTATCATACACATACGATTTAGGTGACACTATAGAACGCGGCCGCC
AGCTGAAGCTTCGTACGCTGCAGGTCGACGGATCCCCGGGTTAATTAACGCTAGCATGTACCCATACGAT
GTTCCTGACTATGCGGGCTACCCGTATGACGTGCCGGACTATGCAGGAGCCTATCCTTATGACGTTCCAG
ATTACGCTGGTTCTAGATGAGGCGCGCCACTTCTAAATAAGCGAATTTCTTATGATTTATGATTTTTATT
ATTAAATAAGTTATAAAAAAAATAAGTGTATACAAATTTTAAAGTGACTCTTAGGTTTTAAAACGAAAAT
TCTTATTCTTGAGTAACTCTTTCCTGTAGGTCAGGTTGCTTTCTCAGGTATAGTATGAGGTCGCTCTTAT
TGACCACACCTCTACCGGCAGATCCGCTAGGAGATCTGTTTAGCTTGCCTCGTCCCCGCCGGGTCACCCG
GCCAGCGACATGGAGGCCCAGAATACCCTCCTTGACAGTCTTGACGTGCGCAGCTCAGGGGCATGATGTG
ACTGTCGCCCGTACATTTAGCCCATACATCCCCATGTATAATCATTTGCATCCATACATTTTGATGGCCG
CACGGCGCGAAGCAAAAATTACGGCTCCTCGCTGCAGACCTGCGAGCAGGGAAACGCTCCCCTCACAGAC
GCGTTGAATTGTCCCCACGCCGCGCCCCTGTAGAGAAATATAAAAGGTTAGGATTTGCCACTGAGGTTCT
TCTTTCATATACTTCCTTTTAAAATCTTGCTAGGATACAGTTCTCACATCACATCCGAACATAAACAACC
ATGGGTAAGGAAAAGACTCACGTTTCGAGGCCGCGATTAAATTCCAACATGGATGCTGATTTATATGGGT
ATAAATGGGCTCGCGATAATGTCGGGCAATCAGGTGCGACAATCTATCGATTGTATGGGAAGCCCGATGC
GCCAGAGTTGTTTCTGAAACATGGCAAAGGTAGCGTTGCCAATGATGTTACAGATGAGATGGTCAGACTA
AACTGGCTGACGGAATTTATGCCTCTTCCGACCATCAAGCATTTTATCCGTACTCCTGATGATGCATGGT
TACTCACCACTGCGATCCCCGGCAAAACAGCATTCCAGGTATTAGAAGAATATCCTGATTCAGGTGAAAA
TATTGTTGATGCGCTGGCAGTGTTCCTGCGCCGGTTGCATTCGATTCCTGTTTGTAATTGTCCTTTTAAC
AGCGATCGCGTATTTCGTCTCGCTCAGGCGCAATCACGAATGAATAACGGTTTGGTTGATGCGAGTGATT
TTGATGACGAGCGTAATGGCTGGCCTGTTGAACAAGTCTGGAAAGAAATGCATAAGCTTTTGCCATTCTC
ACCGGATTCAGTCGTCACTCATGGTGATTTCTCACTTGATAACCTTATTTTTGACGAGGGGAAATTAATA
GGTTGTATTGATGTTGGACGAGTCGGAATCGCAGACCGATACCAGGATCTTGCCATCCTATGGAACTGCC
TCGGTGAGTTTTCTCCTTCATTACAGAAACGGCTTTTTCAAAAATATGGTATTGATAATCCTGATATGAA
TAAATTGCAGTTTCATTTGATGCTCGATGAGTTTTTCTAATCAGTACTGACAATAAAAAGATTCTTGTTT
TCAAGAACTTGTCATTTGTATAGTTTTTTTATATTGTAGTTGTTCTATTTTAATCAAATGTTAGCGTGAT
TTATATTTTTTTTCGCCTCGACATCATCTGCCCAGATGCGAAGTTAAGTGCGCAGAAAGTAATATCATGC
GTCAATCGTATGTGAATGCTGGTCGCTATACTGCTGTCGATTCGATACTAACGCCGCCATCCAGTTTAAA
CGAGCTCGAATTCTAGGCTTCCTCGCTCACTGACTCGCTGCGCTCGGTCGTTCGGCTGCGGCGAGCGGTA
TCAGCTCACTCAAAGGCGGTAATACGGTTATCCACAGAATCAGGGGATAACGCAGGAAAGAACATGTGAG
CAAAAGGCCAGCAAAAGGCCAGGAACCGTAAAAAGGCCGCGTTGCTGGCGTTTTTCCATAGGCTCCGCCC
CCCTGACGAGCATCACAAAAATCGACGCTCAAGTCAGAGGTGGCGAAACCCGACAGGACTATAAAGATAC
CAGGCGTTTCCCCCTGGAAGCTCCCTCGTGCGCTCTCCTGTTCCGACCCTGCCGCTTACCGGATACCTGT
CCGCCTTTCTCCCTTCGGGAAGCGTGGCGCTTTCTCAATGCTCACGCTGTAGGTATCTCAGTTCGGTGTA
GGTCGTTCGCTCCAAGCTGGGCTGTGTGCACGAACCCCCCGTTCAGCCCGACCGCTGCGCCTTATCCGGT
AACTATCGTCTTGAGTCCAACCCGGTAAGACACGACTTATCGCCACTGGCAGCAGCCACTGGTAACAGGA
TTAGCAGAGCGAGGTATGTAGGCGGTGCTACAGAGTTCTTGAAGTGGTGGCCTAACTACGGCTACACTAG
AAGGACAGTATTTGGTATCTGCGCTCTGCTGAAGCCAGTTACCTTCGGAAAAAGAGTTGGTAGCTCTTGA
TCCGGCAAACAAACCACCGCTGGTAGCGGTGGTTTTTTTGTTTGCAAGCAGCAGATTACGCGCAGAAAAA
AAGGATCTCAAGAAGATCCTTTGATCTTTTCTACGGGGTCTGACGCTCAGTGGAACGAAAACTCACGTTA
AGGGATTTTGGTCATGAGATTATCAAAAAGGATCTTCACCTAGATCCTTTTAAATTAAAAATGAAGTTTT
AAATCAATCTAAAGTATATATGAGTAAACTTGGTCTGACAGTTACCAATGCTTAATCAGTGAGGCACCTA
TCTCAGCGATCTGTCTATTTCGTTCATCCATAGTTGCCTGACTCCCCGTCGTGTAGATAACTACGATACG
GGAGGGCTTACCATCTGGCCCCAGTGCTGCAATGATACCGCGAGACCCACGCTCACCGGCTCCAGATTTA
TCAGCAATAAACCAGCCAGCCGGAAGGGCCGAGCGCAGAAGTGGTCCTGCAACTTTATCCGCCTCCATCC
AGTCTATTAATTGTTGCCGGGAAGCTAGAGTAAGTAGTTCGCCAGTTAATAGTTTGCGCAACGTTGTTGC
CATTGCTACAGGCATCGTGGTGTCACGCTCGTCGTTTGGTATGGCTTCATTCAGCTCCGGTTCCCAACGA
TCAAGGCGAGTTACATGATCCCCCATGTTGTGCAAAAAAGCGGTTAGCTCCTTCGGTCCTCCGATCGTTG
TCAGAAGTAAGTTGGCCGCAGTGTTATCACTCATGGTTATGGCAGCACTGCATAATTCTCTTACTGTCAT
GCCATCCGTAAGATGCTTTTCTGTGACTGGTGAGTACTCAACCAAGTCATTCTGAGAATAGTGTATGCGG
CGACCGAGTTGCTCTTGCCCGGCGTCAATACGGGATAATACCGCGCCACATAGCAGAACTTTAAAAGTGC
TCATCATTGGAAAACGTTCTTCGGGGCGAAAACTCTCAAGGATCTTACCGCTGTTGAGATCCAGTTCGAT
GTAACCCACTCGTGCACCCAACTGATCTTCAGCATCTTTTACTTTCACCAGCGTTTCTGGGTGAGCAAAA
ACAGGAAGGCAAAATGCCGCAAAAAAGGGAATAAGGGCGACACGGAAATGTTGAATACTCATACTCTTCC
TTTTTCAATATTATTGAAGCATTTATCAGGGTTATTGTCTCATGAGCGGATACATATTTGAATGTATTTA
GAAAAATAAACAAATAGGGGTTCCGCGCACATTTCCCCGAAAAGTGCCACCT
