>Addgene plasmid #78359 | pNX3a-HA3 | addgene partial sequence | sequence record 149485 | SP6 5'-ATTTAGGTGACACTATAG-3'
GGTCGACGGATCCCCGGGTTAATTAACGCTAGCATGTACCCATACGATGTTCCTGACTATGCGGGCTACC
CGTATGACGTGCCGGACTATGCAGGAGCCTATCCTTATGACGTTCCAGATTACGCTGGTTCTAGATGAGG
CGCGCCACTTCTAAATAAGCGAATTTCTTATGATTTATGATTTTTATTATTAAATAAGTTATAAAAAAAA
TAAGTGTATACAAATTTTAAAGTGACTCTTAGGTTTTAAAACGAAAATTCTTATTCTTGAGTAACTCTTT
CCTGTAGGTCAGGTTGCTTTCTCAGGTATAGTATGAGGTCGCTCTTATTGACCACACCTCTACCGGCAGA
TCCGCTAGGAGATCTGTTTAGCTTGCCTCGTCCCCGCCGGGTCACCCGGCCAGCGACATGGAGGCCCAGA
ATACCCTCCTTGACAGTCTTGACGTGCGCAGCTCAGGGGCATGATGTGACTGTCGCCCGTACATTTAGCC
CATACATCCCCATGTATAATCATTTGCATCCATACATTTTGATGGCCGCACGGCGCGAAGCAAAAATTAC
GGCTCCTCGCTGCAGACCTGCGAGCAGGGAAACGCTCCCCTCACAGACGCGTTGAATTGTCCCCACGCCG
CGCCCCTGTAGAGAAATATAAAAGGTTAGGATTTGCCACTGAGGTTCTTCTTTCATATACTTCCTTTTAA
AATCTTGCTAGGATACAGTTCTCACATCACATCCGAACATAAACAACCATGGGTAAGGAAAAGACTCACG
TTTCGAGGCCGCGATTAAATTCCAACATGGATGCTGATTTATATGGGTATAAATGGGCTCGCGATAATGT
CGGGCAATCAGGTGCGACAATCTATCGATTGTATGGGAAGCCCGATGCGCCAG
