>Addgene plasmid #78359 | pNX3a-HA3 | addgene partial sequence | sequence record 149486 | KanR2-F 5'-GAACTGCCTCGGTGAGTTTT-3'
TATTGATAATCCTGATATGAATAAATTGCAGTTTCATTTGATGCTCGATGAGTTTTTCTAATCAGTACTG
ACAATAAAAAGATTCTTGTTTTCAAGAACTTGTCATTTGTATAGTTTTTTTATATTGTAGTTGTTCTATT
TTAATCAAATGTTAGCGTGATTTATATTTTTTTTCGCCTCGACATCATCTGCCCAGATGCGAAGTTAAGT
GCGCAGAAAGTAATATCATGCGTCAATCGTATGTGAATGCTGGTCGCTATACTGCTGTCGATTCGATACT
AACGCCGCCATCCAGTTTAAACGAGCTCGAATTCTAGGCTTCCTCGCTCACTGACTCGCTGCGCTCGGTC
GTTCGGCTGCGGCGAGCGGTATCAGCTCACTCAAAGGCGGTAATACGGTTATCCACAGAATCAGGGGATA
ACGCAGGAAAGAACATGTGAGCAAAAGGCCAGCAAAAGGCCAGGAACCGTAAAAAGGCCGCGTTGCTGGC
GTTTTTCCATAGGCTCCGCCCCCCTGACGAGCATCACAAAAATCGACGCTCAAGTCAGAGGTGGCGAAAC
CCGACAGGACTATAAAGATACCAGGCGTTTCCCCCTGGAAGCTCCCTCGTGCGCTCTCCTGTTCCGACCC
TGCCGCTTACCGGATACCTGTCCGCCTTTCTCCCTTCGGGAAGCGTGGCGCTTTCTCATAGCTCACGCTG
TAGGTATCTCAGTTCGGTGTAGGTCGTTCGCTCCAAGCTG
